>Addgene plasmid #165988 | pBGE3.0 | addgene full sequence | sequence record 378724 | Addgene NGS Result
ATCGATACTAGCTTGATTGGGATATCTCGCTCGTGCTTGTCGCGTGCTATGTCTTTTAGGGTACTTTGAA
CCTACGTTCGTACTTGTATAATATGATCATCGTATTATCGTTTTTCATCCGTCCAGCGCAAAATGCATTA
GCAGCTAGTCCTAGCGTGCGGAGCTACCTGGACAGGTGCATGACGGATGCGTGTCCTTCAGTGACTTTCT
AATTAACAGTAACTTCTTTACTTATGTTTCAGTTTGTAAGAAGCGGGATTCGCTCGTCGGTTGACATCTG
ATTGGACTGCGTCGGCACATGAAAACTACATTGTGAAATCTGCTAAAACTCCGGGTATCTCTGACACAAA
ACGATTCGGCTTCGCAATTTCAACATTACGGTCAAGGCTAACGTATCTTTCTCGGTCAACTTCAGATTAT
GCCGATTAAATTGTCGTAGCTTTCAAGGCGTTTTGAGTACTGCGGCAGTTGTTGAACCTGCAAGGAGAAG
ATCTCGACAACAGAATAAAGCGAAAAATGGGTCTCATGCACTAACACTCAGGCCTCCCTCATAATCTCTG
TTTGAGTTTACCAACAACACATATATACATTTCGACAAAATGACCACTCTTGACGACACGGCTTACCGGT
ACCGCACCAGTGTCCCGGGGGACGCCGAGGCCATCGAGGCACTGGATGGGTCCTTCACCACCGACACCGT
CTTCCGCGTCACCGCCACCGGGGACGGCTTCACCCTGCGGGAGGTGCCGGTGGACCCGCCCCTGACCAAG
GTGTTCCCCGACGACGAATCGGACGACGAATCGGACGACGGGGAGGACGGCGACCCGGACTCCCGGACGT
TCGTCGCGTACGGGGACGACGGCGACCTGGCGGGCTTCGTGGTCGTCTCGTACTCCGGCTGGAACCGCCG
GCTGACCGTCGAGGACATCGAGGTCGCCCCGGAGCACCGGGGGCACGGGGTCGGGCGCGCGTTGATGGGG
CTCGCGACGGAGTTCGCCCGCGAGCGGGGCGCCGGGCACCTCTGGCTGGAGGTCACCAACGTCAACGCAC
CGGCGATCCACGCGTACCGGCGGATGGGGTTCACCCTCTGCGGCCTGGACACCGCCCTGTACGACGGCAC
CGCCTCGGACGGCGAGCAGGCGCTCTACATGAGCATGCCCTGCCCCTGATTTTGTTACATTTACTGACTT
CAAGGAGTCGAGGAATCGATACTGCCGTCGTTTCCAGGATCCGAGGTTTCATAAACTCTGTTAACGTTAT
AGAAACAGACTTACCTCTCCTACGCCATTCACGTAATATTCGCAATATGCTATTCTTCCTCTGAAGACCA
GGTTTATGTGCTGCCTGAAACTATTTCAATAAGTCAGCTGCACTTGCACAGGGTTTCACAAGGAAAGCGT
GTCTTTTTTTCCAACGTAGGCGTCGCTTTCGTCTGACTCTTACTCTTACATTCACAGCCAATACTTACAA
TTAGTAAAAAACCTGTGCTCGAGAGTGAAAACTCCGTAACTATAACGGTCCTAAGGTAGCGAAGCCTTAT
CCTTCTCTTATCCGACCTGCGGGGCTCGATCCTGTCACAATCCGGTCCGCTGTCAATAGTCTACTAAAAT
TATGATCTACTAAGGGTACCGCGTCTGTTGCAACGTCTGGGGGAGATTTGCGCGGCCGCTCGGATGCGGC
GCTTCGCCAACGCAAGTGTCGGCCGGATCGGCCCGGCTGGACTGCCGGCGAGTTGTCCGCGGACAACCAA
TGAACAGCCGGACGACAAAACTGCAGCGCCCCTGCAGCACAACCGAGCTTTTTGTTAAGCGTTTGTAAAA
TGGCAACGAATCGGCGCATAGTATAACTGCGCAGATCAGCTCCCATTGGTGAATTTTGCGCAGTTTTTGG
AGAGTAGGAATGTTGCAGCAGAGAATCCAGAGTCTTGAGGAGCAGGAGCATTTGCCGTCGCTCTTGTCTG
CCGACGCTCAGGAACTCGCACACCAGTTGCAGGAGCATCAAAAGAAGATCTTTTCTCCGTCGGCGCAAAA
GACGATGCGGCTCTTCAGCCCGGCAGAGGCAGCGGCCTTCATCGGAATCGGCGAAGGCTATCTGCGCCAG
ATCGCCTCAGAAGGCCATGGTCCGCAGCCGCTGTCAAACGGCCGCCGCATGTATGCGATGGAGGACATCG
ACCGTATCCGCCGGGTTCTCGACGAAGGCAGCAAGACCGGCAAATATATTCCGCATCGTCGACCGGGCGA
AAAGCTGCAAGTCGTCTCCGTCATGAATTTCAAAGGTGGTTCGGGCAAGACGACGACATCCGCTCACCTT
GCGCAGTATCTCGCCTTGCGCGGCTATCGGGTGCTGGCGATCGATCTCGATCCGCAGGCCTCGCTCTCCG
CCCTCTTCGGTCATCAGCCGGAACTGGACGTCGGCGAAGGGGAAACACTCTATGGCGCCATACGCTACGA
GGCCCCCCGGCCGATCGCGGAGGTGGTGCGATCGACCTATACCGCCAATCTTCACCTCATTCCGGGCAAT
CTCGAGCTCATGGAATTCGAGCACGAGACTCCGAAGGCGATGATCGCGGGCTCCACCGAGACCATGTTCT
TCGCGCGGATCGGCGAGGTGCTTTCCGAAATCGAGAGCTTCTACGACATCGTCGTCATCGACTGCCCGCC
GCAGCTCGGCTTTCTGACCATGTCGGCGCTTTGCGCCGCGACCTCCGTGCTCATCACCGTGCACCCGCAG
ATGCTCGACGTCATGTCGATGTCCCAGTTCTTGTCGATGACGAGCGAGCTCATGGCCGTTGTCGAGAATG
CCGGCGGGCGCACCAGCTATGACTGGATGCGCTATCTGGTCACGCGCTTCGAGCCCAACGACGGACCGCA
GAGCCAAATGACCGGTTTCATGCGCGCGATCTTCGGCAACCGCATGCTGCAGAACGCGATGGTGAAATCG
ACCGCAATTTCCGACGCCGGCGTCACCAAGCAGACGCTCTATGAAGTGGAGCGCTCGCAATTCATACGCG
GTACCTACGACCGGGCGATGGATTCGCTCTCGCTCGTCAATGCGGAGATCGAAGAGATGATCCGCAGGGT
CTGGGGGAGGAAGTAACCGATGGCGCGCAAGAACCTGATCGGCATTTCCGAGAGCCCCCTCGCCCCCGAA
GACGGGGAGCGCCCGGCCGTCGGTCGTCCGATCGCGGGCCTTGCGCCCGCCCAGCGCTCCACTGGCCTCG
TCGGCGGCATCACCAGATCCCTCTCGAACATCACCCAGAAGGTCGAGCGAGCGGAGGAATTGGAGCGCCA
GCTTGCCGATGGGCACGCAATCGTCGAACTGGACCCGGAGCTGATCGATTCCTCTTTCATCATCGATAGG
CTGGGTGTCGCCCCCGACGTTCAGGCCATGCTGGTTCAGCAGATTCGGGACCACGGACAACAGGTTCCGA
TCCTCGTGCGGCCGCATCCGGCGGAGAGCGGCCGATATCAGGTCGCCTACGGCCACAGGCGGCTTGCGGC
ATTGCGCGAGATCGGCATCAAGGTCAAGGCAGTCATCCGGAACTTGAACGACGAGCAACTCGTCATTTCC
CAGGGGCAGGAAAACAACGCCCGCACCGACCTCTCCTTCATAGAGCGAGCGTTGTTCGCAACGCGTCTTG
AAGATCGCGGCTTCTCGCGGGATACGATCATGTCGGCCCTCGGAGTCGACAAGGCGGCCCTCTCCAAGAT
GATCGCCGTCGTCCGCCGATTGCCGTTGGACATCATCGAAGCCATCGGTGCCGCGCCGGGTTTCGGCAGG
AGACGATGGATGGAACTTGCCGATCTCATCGACCGCGATGACCGGCGTCCGAAGGCATTGCATTTCATCG
AGACGGCCGCATTCAAGGCGCTGGAGAGCGATCAGCGTTTCGAAAAGCTGTTTGCCTTGCTGAGCCTAGC
CAGGAAGCCCTCAAAGGCGGAAACCTGGATTGCTCCGGACAGGAGCCGCCCCGTGCGTATTCGCGAAACG
GATGCGGAAACGACGCTGGCCTTCAGCAAGAAGGCGGCACCGGGCTTTGCAGAATTCGTGAGGCAGAGGC
TCGAAGCGCTCTACCTCGAATATCAACGGGAAACAGGAGACTAAACAGAGCAAAAGAAAAAGGCTTCCGA
ACGACTAGCGCTGCGGAAACCCTTCTCTCGTGTAGCAACTAGAGAATCCCACTTCCGCGAATCAGTGTCA
AGCATTTTTGACGTCGTTTCGGCGAACGGATTTCTTTTGCCTTGGAAAAGGTGAAGAAAATGGAACGTGG
AAGTGTGACGACGCCCTTTGGGCGGCGGGCGATGACGCTTGGCATGCTCGCAAGTCAGATCGCCGCCGGT
AACGTCCCGCCGGACCGGTCGGTGGACAAGTGGAAATTGTTCCGTTCTCTCTGTGAAGCGAAGACGGTGA
TCGGCGTGTCCGATCGTTCGCTTGCGGTGTTGAACGCCCTTTTGAGCTTTTATCCAGGAGCCGAGCTCTC
GGGCGAAAATGGCCTCGTCGTTTTCCCCTCCAATGCGCAGCTCTCGCTCCGTACCCACGGAATGGCGGGC
ACGACGCTCCGCCGGCATCTTGCATGCCTCGTGGAATCGGGCCTGATCCTGCGGCGCGACAGCCCGAACG
GTAAGCGTTACGCCCGAAGGAGCCGTAATGGAGCGGTGGGCGAAGCCTTCGGATTCGACCTCTCCCCGCT
CGTCGCCCGGGCCGATGAGTTCAAAGCCGCCGCTGCCGAACTTGCCGCAGCCAAACAGTATCATCGTCTG
ATGCGCGAAAGACTGAGCCTCTGCCGGCGCGACATCGCCAAGCTGCTCGAGCTCCTTCGTGACTCTGACC
TGCCCACCGACTGCGAGCGGCAGCAACGGAGATATGAGGAATTGTCTGCGCCTCTCTCGCGCAAGGCACC
GGTCAGCGACGTCGAGACCCTTCATGACGCTATGGCGTAACTTCGTACGGATCTATCCAATCAATTGGAA
AAACTGCTTAATTCCAAAAAAATGGGCGCCAATGATCGCCATAATGGGCAGCACATACAGAGTTCACATC
CAGACTCTCAATTTGAATCTGAACCTGGCTTGGGAAAAGGGTCGGGGAAATTTTCGGCCGGCGCCCAAAG
CTGCAACGCGGACCCTGTGACACCGACGGCGAAGCTCTCGGAGGTTTCGACCCGTATCGATTCGCAGCAG
CCGGTCAGCTCGGTGTCCCCATCTCTGCCGATCTCCCGCCTCGCCCGGGAAATTCCTCTGCCCGTCCTCC
TATCCGCTTGCCCGCAGATCGCCGATTACGGACCACAGGGCCGTATAACGAACTGGAAGGATCTGCTGAC
CGCTGCAGTCGTCGTCAGAACCATGCTGAACGTGAGCACCGATGCCTATGACGATGCATGCACGGTTCTC
GGCCAGGAAAATGCTGCGACCGTCATCGCTTGCATCCTGGAGAGAGCCGATTGCATAAGTTCGCCAGGCG
GCTATCTTCGGGTTCTTACCGCGAGAGCGCGGCGCCAGGCTTTCTCGGTTGCTCCGATGGTCGCTGCACT
GAGGCGCGCGCGAGGGGCAAGCATGCCGCTTGCGAGTTGATGTCTCCGCTGAACAGTCTTTGTAAGACAG
GAATCTCGGGCGCACTGCAGGAGTTGTCGGTCGCAAGGCACGTCAGGCTTGCGACGCTGACCGCTCGCGG
TTGCCTTGACGCTCCAGATAGGGGAAACTCGCTTCGGCTGCGGATTCGCACTTGCTTTGAATTGCCGCCT
TGGTGTCTGTTTCTTAACAATTTTGCTTCTATCGTAACGTATTGGCAAAAAAGGCGGTAAGCCGGCAATG
CGGAAGTTAAATCGCCATTAAGTTCCGTCACGCGGACGGCCCCAGTTCGAGGCTTGGTGACCGCAACAAC
AGTTATCAACCGCCTCCCCTATTCTGCAATTGAGTGGAAATCTCGTGCGGTCGGCCACGCAATCCGGGGC
AAAGCCGCCGACGATATGCAGATGCCGATCCCTGCAGTCGTTTCCGCAGTTGACAGCTGTCAACAATACG
ATCTTGCCCCAGTTACGCTAGGGATAACAGGGTAATATAGTCGAGCTGGTTGCCCTCGCCGCTGGGCTGG
CGGCCGTCTATGGCCCTGCAAACGCGCCAGAAACGCCGTCGAAGCCGTGTGCGAGACACCGCGGCCGGCC
GCCGGCGTTGTGGATACCTCGCGGAAAACTTGGCCCTCACTGACAGATGAGGGGCGGACGTTGACACTTG
AGGGGCCGACTCACCCGGCGCGGCGTTGACAGATGAGGGGCAGGCTCGATTTCGGCCGGCGACGTGGAGC
TGGCCAGCCTCGCAAATCGGCGAAAACGCCTGATTTTACGCGAGTTTCCCACAGATGATGTGGACAAGCC
TGGGGATAAGTGCCCTGCGGTATTGACACTTGAGGGGCGCGACTACTGACAGATGAGGGGCGCGATCCTT
GACACTTGAGGGGCAGAGTGCTGACAGATGAGGGGCGCACCTATTGACATTTGAGGGGCTGTCCACAGGC
AGAAAATCCAGCATTTGCAAGGGTTTCCGCCCGTTTTTCGGCCACCGCTAACCTGTCTTTTAACCTGCTT
TTAAACCAATATTTATAAACCTTGTTTTTAACCAGGGCTGCGCCCTGTGCGCGTGACCGCGCACGCCGAA
GGGGGGTGCCCCCCCTTCTCGAACCCTCCCGGTCGAGTGAGCGAGGAAGCACCAGGGAACAGCACTTATA
TATTCTGCTTACACACGATGCCTGAAAAAACTTCCCTTGGGGTTATCCACTTATCCACGGGGATATTTTT
ATAATTATTTTTTTTATAGTTTTTAGATCTTCTTTTTTAGAGCGCCTTGTAGGCCTTTATCCATGCTGGT
TCTAGAGAAGGTGTTGTGACAAATTGCCCTTTCAGTGTGACAAATCACCCTCAAATGACAGTCCTGTCTG
TGACAAATTGCCCTTAACCCTGTGACAAATTGCCCTCAGAAGAAGCTGTTTTTTCACAAAGTTATCCCTG
CTTATTGACTCTTTTTTATTTAGTGTGACAATCTAAAAACTTGTCACACTTCACATGGATCTGTCATGGC
GGAAACAGCGGTTATCAATCACAAGAAACGTAAAAATAGCCCGCGAATCGTCCAGTCAAACGACCTCACT
GAGGCGGCATATAGTCTCTCCCGGGATCAAAAACGTATGCTGTATCTGTTCGTTGACCAGATCAGAAAAT
CTGATGGCACCCTACAGGAACATGACGGTATCTGCGAGATCCATGTTGCTAAATATGCTGAAATATTCGG
ATTGACCTCTGCGGAAGCCAGTAAGGATATACGGCAGGCATTGAAGAGTTTCGCGGGGAAGGAAGTGGTT
TTTTATCGCCCTGAAGAGGATGCCGGCGATGAAAAAGGCTATGAATCTTTTCCTTGGTTTATCAAACGTG
CGCACAGTCCATCCAGAGGGCTTTACAGTGTACATATCAACCCATATCTCATTCCCTTCTTTATCGGGTT
ACAGAACCGGTTTACGCAGTTTCGGCTTAGTGAAACAAAAGAAATCACCAATCCGTATGCCATGCGTTTA
TACGAATCCCTGTGTCAGTATCGTAAGCCGGATGGCTCAGGCATCGTCTCTCTGAAAATCGACTGGATCA
TAGAGCGTTACCAGCTGCCTCAAAGTTACCAGCGTATGCCTGACTTCCGCCGCCGCTTCCTGCAGGTCTG
TGTTAATGAGATCAACAGCAGAACTCCAATGCGCCTCTCATACATTGAGAAAAAGAAAGGCCGCCAGACG
ACTCATATCGTATTTTCCTTCCGCGATATCACTTCCATGACGACAGGATAGTCTGAGGGTTATCTGTCAC
AGATTTGAGGGTGGTTCGTCACATTTGTTCTGACCTACTGAGGGTAATTTGTCACAGTTTTGCTGTTTCC
TTCAGCCTGCATGGATTTTCTCATACTTTTTGAACTGTAATTTTTAAGGAAGCCAAATTTGAGGGCAGTT
TGTCACAGTTGATTTCCTTCTCTTTCCCTTCGTCATGTGACCTGATATCGGGGGTTAGTTCGTCATCATT
GATGAGGGTTGATTATCACAGTTTATTACTCTGAATTGGCTATCCGCGTGTGTACCTCTACCTGGAGTTT
TTCCCACGGTGGATATTTCTTCTTGCGCTGAGCGTAAGAGCTATCTGACAGAACAGTTCTTCTTTGCTTC
CTCGCCAGTTCGCTCGCTATGCTCGGTTACACGGCTGCGGCGAGCATCACGTGCTATAAAAATAATTATA
ATTTAAATTTTTTAATATAAATATATAAATTAAAAATAGAAAGTAAAAAAAGAAATTAAAGAAAAAATAG
TTTTTGTTTTCCGAAGATGTAAAAGACTCTAGGGGGATCGCCAACAAATACTACCTTTTACCTTGCTCTT
CCTGCTCTCAGGTATTAATGCCGAATTGTTTCATCTTGTCTGTGTAGAAGACCACACACGAAAATCCTGT
GATTTTACATTTTACTTATCGTTAATCGAATGTATATCTATTTAATCTGCTTTTCTTGTCTAATAAATAT
ATATGTAAAGTACGCTTTTTGTTGAAATTTTTTAAACCTTTGTTTATTTTTTTTTCTTCATTCCGTAACT
CTTCTACCTTCTTTATTTACTTTCTAAAATCCAAATACAAAACATAAAAATAAATAAACACAGAGTAAAT
TCCCAAATTATTCCATCATTAAAAGATACGAGGCGCGTGTAAGTTACAGGCAAGCGATCCTAGTACACTC
TATATTTTTTTATGCCTCGGTAATGATTTTCATTTTTTTTTTCCACCTAGCGGATGACTCTTTTTTTTTC
TTAGCGATTGGCATTATCACATAATGAATTATACATTATATAAAGTAATGTGATTTCTTCGAAGAATATA
CTAAAAAATGAGCAGGCAAGATAAACGAAGGCAAAGATGACAGAGCAGAAAGCCCTAGTAAAGCGTATTA
CAAATGAAACCAAGATTCAGATTGCGATCTCTTTAAAGGGTGGTCCCCTAGCGATAGAGCACTCGATCTT
CCCAGAAAAAGAGGCAGAAGCAGTAGCAGAACAGGCCACACAATCGCAAGTGATTAACGTCCACACAGGT
ATAGGGTTTCTGGACCATATGATACATGCTCTGGCCAAGCATTCCGGCTGGTCGCTAATCGTTGAGTGCA
TTGGTGACTTACACATAGACGACCATCACACCACTGAAGACTGCGGGATTGCTCTCGGTCAAGCTTTTAA
AGAGGCCCTAGGGGCCGTGCGTGGAGTAAAAAGGTTTGGATCAGGATTTGCGCCTTTGGATGAGGCACTT
TCCAGAGCGGTGGTAGATCTTTCGAACAGGCCGTACGCAGTTGTCGAACTTGGTTTGCAAAGGGAGAAAG
TAGGAGATCTCTCTTGCGAGATGATCCCGCATTTTCTTGAAAGCTTTGCAGAGGCTAGCAGAATTACCCT
CCACGTTGATTGTCTGCGAGGCAAGAATGATCATCACCGTAGTGAGAGTGCGTTCAAGGCTCTTGCGGTT
GCCATAAGAGAAGCCACCTCGCCCAATGGTACCAACGATGTTCCCTCCACCAAAGGTGTTCTTATGTAGT
TTTACACAGGAGTCTGGACTTGACGCTAGTGATAATAAGTGACTGAGGTATGTGCTCTTCTTATCTCCTT
TTGTAGTGTTGCTCTTATTTTAAACAACTTTGCGGTTTTTTGATGACTTTGCGATTTTGTTGTTGCTTTG
CAGTAAATTGCAAGATTTAATAAAAAAACGCAAAGCAATGATTAAAGGATGTTCAGAATGAAACTCATGG
AAACACTTAACCAGTGCATAAACGCTGGTCATGAAATGACGAAGGCTATCGCCATTGCACAGTTTAATGA
TGACAGCCCGGAAGCGAGGAAAATAACCCGGCGCTGGAGAATAGGTGAAGCAGCGGATTTAGTTGGGGTT
TCTTCTCAGGCTATCAGAGATGCCGAGAAAGCAGGGCGACTACCGCACCCGGATATGGAAATTCGAGGAC
GGGTTGAGCAACGTGTTGGTTATACAATTGAACAAATTAATCATATGCGTGATGTGTTTGGTACGCGATT
GCGACGTGCTGAAGACGTATTTCCACCGGTGATCGGGGTTGCTGCCCATAAAGGTGGCGTTTACAAAACC
TCAGTTTCTGTTCATCTTGCTCAGGATCTGGCTCTGAAGGGGCTACGTGTTTTGCTCGTGGAAGGTAACG
ACCCCCAGGGAACAGCCTCAATGTATCACGGATGGGTACCAGATCTTCATATTCATGCAGAAGACACTCT
CCTGCCTTTCTATCTTGGGGAAAAGGACGATGTCACTTATGCAATAAAGCCCACTTGCTGGCCGGGGCTT
GACATTATTCCTTCCTGTCTGGCTCTGCACCGTATTGAAACTGAGTTAATGGGCAAATTTGATGAAGGTA
AACTGCCCACCGATCCACACCTGATGCTCCGACTGGCCATTGAAACTGTTGCTCATGACTATGATGTCAT
AGTTATTGACAGCGCGCCTAACCTGGGTATCGGCACGATTAATGTCGTATGTGCTGCTGATGTGCTGATT
GTTCCCACGCCTGCTGAGTTGTTTGACTACACCTCCGCACTGCAGTTTTTCGATATGCTTCGTGATCTGC
TCAAGAACGTTGATCTTAAAGGGTTCGAGCCTGATGTACGTATTTTGCTTACCAAATACAGCAATAGCAA
TGGCTCTCAGTCCCCGTGGATGGAGGAGCAAATTCGGGATGCCTGGGGAAGCATGGTTCTAAAAAATGTT
GTACGTGAAACGGATGAAGTTGGTAAAGGTCAGATCCGGATGAGAACTGTTTTTGAACAGGCCATTGATC
AACGCTCTTCAACTGGTGCCTGGAGAAATGCTCTTTCTATTTGGGAACCTGTCTGCAATGAAATTTTCGA
TCGTCTGATTAAACCACGCTGGGAGATTAGATAATGAAGCGTGCGCCTGTTATTCCAAAACATACGCTCA
ATACTCAACCGGTTGAAGATACTTCGTTATCGACACCAGCTGCCCCGATGGTGGATTCGTTAATTGCGCG
CGTAGGAGTAATGGCTCGCGGTAATGCCATTACTTTGCCTGTATGTGGTCGGGATGTGAAGTTTACTCTT
GAAGTGCTCCGGGGTGATAGTGTTGAGAAGACCTCTCGGGTATGGTCAGGTAATGAACGTGACCAGGAGC
TGCTTACTGAGGACGCACTGGATGATCTCATCCCTTCTTTTCTACTGACTGGTCAACAGACACCGGCGTT
CGGTCGAAGAGTATCTGGTGTCATAGAAATTGCCGATGGGAGTCGCCGTCGTAAAGCTGCTGCACTTACC
GAAAGTGATTATCGTGTTCTGGTTGGCGAGCTGGATGATGAGCAGATGGCTGCATTATCCAGATTGGGTA
ACGATTATCGCCCAACAAGTGCTTATGAACGTGGTCAGCGTTATGCAAGCCGATTGCAGAATGAATTTGC
TGGAAATATTTCTGCGCTGGCTGATGCGGAAAATATTTCACGTAAGATTATTACCCGCTGTATCAACACC
GCCAAATTGCCTAAATCAGTTGTTGCTCTTTTTTCTCACCCCGGTGAACTATCTGCCCGGTCAGGTGATG
CACTTCAAAAAGCCTTTACAGATAAAGAGGAATTACTTAAGCAGCAGGCATCTAACCTTCATGAGCAGAA
AAAAGCTGGGGTGATATTTGAAGCTGAAGAAGTTATCACTCTTTTAACTTCTGTGCTTAAAACGTCATCT
GCATCAAGAACTAGTTTAAGCTCACGACATCAGTTTGCTCCTGGAGCGACAGTATTGTATAAGGGCGATA
AAATGGTGCTTAACCTGGACAGGTCTCGTGTTCCAACTGAGTGTATAGAGAAAATTGAGGCCATTCTTAA
GGAACTTGAAAAGCCAGCACCCTGATGCGACCTCGTTTTAGTCTACGTTTATCTGTCTTTACTTAATGTC
CTTTGTTACAGGCCAGAAAGCATAACTGGCCTGAATATTCTCTCTGGGCCCACTGTTCCACTTGTATCGT
CGGTCTGATAATCAGACTGGGACCACGGTCCCACTCGTATCGTCGGTCTGATTATTAGTCTGGGACCACG
GTCCCACTCGTATCGTCGGTCTGATTATTAGTCTGGGACCACGGTCCCACTCGTATCGTCGGTCTGATAA
TCAGACTGGGACCACGGTCCCACTCGTATCGTCGGTCTGATTATTAGTCTGGGACCATGGTCCCACTCGT
ATCGTCGGTCTGATTATTAGTCTGGGACCACGGTCCCACTCGTATCGTCGGTCTGATTATTAGTCTGGAA
CCACGGTCCCACTCGTATCGTCGGTCTGATTATTAGTCTGGGACCACGGTCCCACTCGTATCGTCGGTCT
GATTATTAGTCTGGGACCACGATCCCACTCGTGTTGTCGGTCTGATTATCGGTCTGGGACCACGGTCCCA
CTTGTATTGTCGATCAGACTATCAGCGTGAGACTACGATTCCATCAATGCCTGTCAAGGGCAAGTATTGA
CATGTCGTCGTAACCTGTAGAACGGAGTAACCTCGGTGTGCGGTTGTATGCCTGCTGTGGATTGCTGCTG
TGTCCTGCTTATCCACAACATTTTGCGCACGGTTATGTGGACAAAATACCTGGTTACCCAGGCCGTGCCG
GCACGTTAACCGGGCTGCATCCGATGCAAGTGTGTCGCTGTCGACGAGCTCGCGAGCTCGGACATGAGGT
TGCCCCGTATTCAGTGTCGCTGATTTGTATTGTCTGAAGTTGTTTTTACGTTAAGTTGATGCAGATCAAT
TAATACGATACCTGCGTCATAATTGATTATTTGACGTGGTTTGATGGCCTCCACGCACGTTGTGATATGT
AGATGATAATCATTATCACTTTACGGGTCCTTTCCGGTGATCCGACAGGTTACGGGGCGGCGACCTCGCG
GGTTTTCGCTATTTATGAAAATTTTCCGGTTTAAGGCGTTTCCGTTCTTCTTCGTCATAACTTAATGTTT
TTATTTAAAATACCCTCTGAAAAGAAAGGAAACGACAGGTGCTGAAAGCGAGCTTTTTGGCCTCTGTCGT
TTCCTTTCTCTGTTTTTGTCCGTGGAATGAACAATGGAAGTCCGAGCTCATCGCTAATAACTTCGTATAG
CATACATTATACGAAGTTATATTCGATGCGGCCGCAAGGGGTTCGCGTCAGCGGGTGTTGGCGGGTGTCG
GGGCTGGCTTAACTATGCGGCATCAGAGCAGATTGTACTGAGAGTGCACCATATGCGGTGTGAAATACCA
CACAGATGCGTAAGGAGAAAATACCGCATCAGGCGCCATTCGCCATTCAGCTGCGCAACTGTTGGGAAGG
GCGATCGGTGCGGGCCTCTTCGCTATTACGCCAGCTGGCGAAAGGGGGATGTGCTGCAAGGCGATTAAGT
TGGGTAACGCCAGGGTTTTCCCAGTCACGACGTTGTAAAACGACGGCCAGTGAATTGTAATACGACTCAC
TATAGGGCGAATTCGAGCTCGGTACCCGGGGATCCTCTAGAGTCGACCTGCAGGCATGCAAGCTTGAGTA
TTCTATAGTCTCACCTAAATAGCTTGGCGTAATCATGGTCATAGCTGTTTCCTGTGTGAAATTGTTATCC
GCTCACAATTCCACACAACATACGAGCCGGAAGCATAAAGTGTAAAGCCTGGGGTGCCTAATGAGTGAGC
TAACTCACATTAATTGCGTTGCGCTCACTGCCCGCTTTCCAGTCGGGAAACCTGTCGTGCCAGCTGCATT
AATGAATCGGCCAACGCGAACCCCTTGCGGCCGCCCGGGCCGTCGACCAATTCTCATGTTTGACAGCTTA
TCATCGAATTTCTGCCATTCATCCGCTTATTATCACTTATTCAGGCGTAGCAACCAGGCGTTTAAGGGCA
CCAATAACTGCCTTAAAAAAATTACGCCCCGCCCTGCCACTCATCGCAGTACTGTTGTAATTCATTAAGC
ATTCTGCCGACATGGAAGCCATCACAAACGGCATGATGAACCTGAATCGCCAGCGGCATCAGCACCTTGT
CGCCTTGCGTATAATATTTGCCCATGGTGAAAACGGGGGCGAAGAAGTTGTCCATATTGGCCACGTTTAA
ATCAAAACTGGTGAAACTCACCCAGGGATTGGCTGAGACGAAAAACATATTCTCAATAAACCCTTTAGGG
AAATAGGCCAGGTTTTCACCGTAACACGCCACATCTTGCGAATATATGTGTAGAAACTGCCGGAAATCGT
CGTGGTATTCACTCCAGAGCGATGAAAACGTTTCAGTTTGCTCATGGAAAACGGTGTAACAAGGGTGAAC
ACTATCCCATATCACCAGCTCACCGTCTTTCATTGCCATACGAAATTCCGGATGAGCATTCATCAGGCGG
GCAAGAATGTGAATAAAGGCCGGATAAAACTTGTGCTTATTTTTCTTTACGGTCTTTAAAAAGGCCGTAA
TATCCAGCTGAACGGTCTGGTTATAGGTACATTGAGCAACTGACTGAAATGCCTCAAAATGTTCTTTACG
ATGCCATTGGGATATATCAACGGTGGTATATCCAGTGATTTTTTTCTCCATTTTAGCTTCCTTAGCTCCT
GAAAATCTCGATAACTCAAAAAATACGCCCGGTAGTGATCTTATTTCATTATGGTGAAAGTTGGAACCTC
TTACGTGCCGATCAACGTCTCATTTTCGCCAAAAGTTGGCCCAGGGCTTCCCGGTATCAACAGGGACACC
AGGATTTATTTATTCTGCGAAGTGATCTTCCGTCACAGGTATTTATTCGCGATAAGCTCATGGAGCGGCG
TAACCGTCGCACAGGAAGGACAGAGAAAGCGCGGATCTGGGAAGTGACGGACAGAACGGTCAGGACCTGG
ATTGGGGAGGCGGTTGCCGCCGCTGCTGCTGACGGTGTGACGTTCTCTGTTCCGGTCACACCACATACGT
TCCGCCATTCCTATGCGATGCACATGCTGTATGCCGGTATACCGCTGAAAGTTCTGCAAAGCCTGATGGG
ACATAAGTCCATCAGTTCAACGGAAGTCTACACGAAGGTTTTTGCGCTGGATGTGGCTGCCCGGCACCGG
GTGCAGTTTGCGATGCCGGAGTCTGATGCGGTTGCGATGCTGAAACAATTATCCTGAGAATAAATGCCTT
GGCCTTTATATGGAAATGTGGAACTGAGTGGATATGCTGTTTTTGTCTGTTAAACAGAGAAGCTGGCTGT
TATCCACTGAGAAGCGAACGAAACAGTCGGGAAAATCTCCCATTATCGTAGAGATCCGCATTATTAATCT
CAGGAGCCTGTGTAGCGTTTATAGGAAGTAGTGTTCTGTCATGATGCCTGCAAGCGGTAACGAAAACGAT
TTGAATATGCCTTCAGGAACAATAGAAATCTTCGTGCGGTGTTACGTTGAAGTGGAGCGGATTATGTCAG
CAATGGACAGAACAACCTAATGAACACAGAACCATGATGTGGTCTGTCCTTTTACAGCCAGTAGTGCTCG
CCGCAGTCGAGCGACAGGGCGAAGCCCGTTTAAACGGGGTGGGCGAAGAACTCCAGCATGAGATCCCCGC
GCTGGAGGATCATCCAGCCGGCGTCCCGGAAAACGATTCCGAAGCCCAACCTTTCATAGAAGGCGGCGGT
GGAATCGAAATCTCGTGATGGCAGGTTGGGCGTCGCTTGGTCGGTCATTTCGAACCCCAGAGTCCCGCTC
AGAAGAACTCGTCAAGAAGGCGATAGAAGGCGATGCGCTGCGAATCGGGAGCGGCGATACCGTAAAGCAC
GAGGAAGCGGTCAGCCCATTCGCCGCCAAGCTCTTCAGCAATATCACGGGTAGCCAACGCTATGTCCTGA
TAGCGGTCCGCCACACCCAGCCGGCCACAGTCGATGAATCCAGAAAAGCGGCCATTTTCCACCATGATAT
TCGGCAAGCAGGCATCGCCATGGGTCACGACGAGATCCTCGCCGTCGGGCATCCGCGCCTTGAGCCTGGC
GAACAGTTCGGCTGGCGCGAGCCCCTGATGCTCTTCGTCCAGATCATCCTGATCGACAAGACCGGCTTCC
ATCCGAGTACGTGCTCGCTCGATGCGATGTTTCGCTTGGTGGTCGAATGGGCAGGTAGCCGGATCAAGCG
TATGCAGCCGCCGCATTGCATCAGCCATGATGGATACTTTCTCGGCAGGAGCAAGGTGAGATGACAGGAG
ATCCTGCCCCGGCACTTCGCCCAATAGCAGCCAGTCCCTTCCCGCTTCAGTGACAACGTCGAGCACAGCT
GCGCAAGGAACGCCCGTCGTGGCCAGCCACGATAGCCGCGCTGCCTCGTCTTGGAGTTCATTCAGGGCAC
CGGACAGGTCGGTCTTGACAAAAAGAACCGGGCGCCCCTGCGCTGACAGCCGGAACACGGCGGCATCAGA
GCAGCCGATTGTCTGTTGTGCCCAGTCATAGCCGAATAGCCTCTCCACCCAAGCGGCCGGAGAACCTGCG
TGCAATCCATCTTGTTCAATCATGCGAAACGATCCTCATCCTGTCTCTTGATCAGATCTTGATCCCCTGC
GCCATCAGATCCTTGGCGGCAAGAAAGCCATCCAGTTTACTTTGCAGGGCTTCCCAACCTTACCAGAGGG
CGCCCCAGCTGGCAATTCCGGTTCGCTTGCTGTCCATAAAACCGCCCAGTCTAGCTATCGCCATGTAAGC
CCACTGCAAGCTACCTGCTTTCTCTTTGCGCTTGCGTTTTCCCTTGTCCAGATAGCCCAGTAGCTGACAT
TCATCCGGGGTCAGCACCGTTTCTGCGGACTGGCTTTCTACGTGTTCCGCTTCCTTTAGCAGCCCTTGCG
CCCTGAGTGCTTGCGGCAGCGTGAAGCTTTAATTAAATCTTCCGCTGCATAACCCTGCTTCGGGGTCATT
ATAGCGATTTTTTCGGTATATCCATCCTTTTTCGCACGATATACAGGATTTTGCCAAAGGGTTCGTGTAG
ACTTTCCTTGGTGTATCCAACGGCGTCAGCCGGGCAGGATAGGTGAAGTAGGCCCACCCGCGAGCGGGTG
TTCCTTCTTCACTGTCCCTTATTCGCACCTGGCGGTGCTCAACGGGAATCCTGCTCTGCGAGGCTGGCCG
GCTACCGCCGGCGTAACAGATGAGGGCAAGCGGATGGCTGATGAAACCAAGCCAACCAGGAAGGGCAGCC
CACCTATCAAGGTGTACTGCCTTCCAGACGAACGAAGAGCGATTGAGGAAAAGGCGGCGGCGGCCGGCAT
GAGCCTGTCGGCCTACCTGCTGGCCGTCGGCCAGGGCTACAAAATCACGGGCGTCGTGGACTATGAGCAC
GTCCGCGAGCTGGCCCGCATCAATGGCGACCTGGGCCGCCTGGGCGGCCTGCTGAAACTCTGGCTCACCG
ACGACCCGCGCACGGCGCGGTTCGGTGATGCCACGATCCTCGCCCTGCTGGCGAAGATCGAAGAGAAGCA
GGACGAGCTTGGCAAGGTCATGATGGGCGTGGTCCGCCCGAGGGCAGAGCCATGACTTTTTTAGCCGCTA
AAACGGCCGGGGGGTGCGCGTGATTGCCAAGCACGTCCCCATGCGCTCCATCAAGAAGAGGCACTTCGAG
CTGTAAGTACATCACCGACGAGCAAGGCAAGACGATC
Features (pLannotate 1.2.2; 34 found; start..end, strand, type, name):
    600..1169    +  CDS            NrsR: nourseothricin acetyltransferase; Streptomyces noursei nat1; confers resistance to nourseothricin
   1981..3093    +  CDS            Y4CK_SINFN (fragment): Protein inferred from homology: Swiss-Prot protein existence level 3. From Sinorhizobium fredii (strain NBRC 101917 / NGR234).
   4109..4155    -  ncRNA          ctRNA p42d: Accession: RF00489 - ctRNA
   4195..4261    +  ncRNA          S-element: Accession: RF00490 - S-element
   6066..6680    +  rep_origin     oriV: origin of replication for the bacterial F plasmid
   6756..6975    +  rep_origin     ori2: secondary origin of replication for the bacterial F plasmid; also known as oriS
   7066..7821    +  CDS            repE: replication initiation protein for the bacterial F plasmid; repE
   7824..8074    +  misc_feature   incC: incC; incompatibility region of the bacterial F plasmid
   8236..8739    +  misc_feature   CEN/ARS: S. cerevisiae CEN6 centromere fused to an autonomously replicating sequence
   8740..8926    +  promoter       HIS3 promoter: S. cerevisiae HIS3
   8927..9589    +  CDS            HIS3: imidazoleglycerol-phosphate dehydratase, required for histidine biosynthesis; S. cerevisiae HIS3; yeast auxotrophic marker
   9779..10954   +  CDS            sopA: partitioning protein for the bacterial F plasmid; sopA
  10954..11925   +  CDS            sopB: partitioning protein for the bacterial F plasmid; sopB
  11998..12471   +  misc_feature   sopC: sopC; centromere-like partitioning region of the bacterial F plasmid
  12571..12717   +  CDS            yuaZ (fragment): YUAZ_ECO57 - Protein predicted: Swiss-Prot protein existence level 4. From Escherichia coli O157:H7.
  12731..13129   -  misc_feature   cos: lambda cos site; allows packaging into phage lambda particles
  13147..13180   +  protein_bind   loxP: Cre-mediated recombination occurs in the 8-bp core sequence (GCATACAT). Cre recombinase
  13234..13333   +  misc_feature   bom (fragment): basis of mobility region from pBR322
  13339..13495   -  CDS            lacZα (fragment): LacZα fragment of β-galactosidase; lacZ fragment
  13498..13516   +  promoter       T7 promoter: promoter for bacteriophage T7 RNA polymerase
  13519..13575   +  misc_feature   MCS: pUC18/19 multiple cloning site
  13640..13662   -  protein_bind   lac operator (fragment): The lac repressor binds to the lac operator to inhibit transcription in E. coli. This inhibition can be relieved by adding lactose or isopropyl-β-D-thiogalactopyranoside (IPTG). lac repressor encoded by lacI
  13666..13696   -  promoter       lac promoter: promoter for the E. coli lac operon
  13711..13732   -  protein_bind   CAP binding site: CAP binding activates transcription in the presence of cAMP. E. coli catabolite activator protein
  13745..13808   -  CDS            lacI (fragment): lac repressor; lacI; The lac repressor binds to the lac operator to inhibit transcription in E. coli. This inhibition can be relieved by adding lactose or isopropyl-β-D-thiogalactopyranoside (IPTG).
  13850..13867   +  promoter       tet promoter (fragment): E. coli promoter for tetracycline efflux protein gene
  13955..14611   -  CDS            cat: CAT_ECOLX - Experimental evidence at protein level: Swiss-Prot protein existence level 1. This enzyme is an effector of chloramphenicol resistance in bacteria. From Escherichia coli. This protein is used as a marker in many commonly used cloning vectors, such as pACYC184.
  14612..14714   -  promoter       cat promoter: promoter of the E. coli cat gene encoding chloramphenicol acetyltransferase
  14830..15174   +  CDS            resD (fragment): REDF_ECOLI - Also known as D. Protein inferred from homology: Swiss-Prot protein existence level 3. Acts as a repressor of transcription and as a site-specific resolvase that cleaves at the RfsF site. From Escherichia coli (strain K12).
  15576..15728   -  CDS            ble (fragment): BLE_KLEPN - Experimental evidence at protein level: Swiss-Prot protein existence level 1. Binding protein with a strong affinity to the bleomycin family of antibiotics. Binds to CL990; an antimitotic-antibiotic compound. From Klebsiella pneumoniae.
  15752..16543   -  CDS            neo: KKA2_KLEPN - Also known as kan, nptII. Experimental evidence at protein level: Swiss-Prot protein existence level 1. Resistance to kanamycin, neomycin, paromomycin, ribostamycin, butirosin and gentamicin B. From Klebsiella pneumoniae.
  16575..16898   -  CDS            tnpA (fragment): TN5P_ECOLX - Also known as tnp. Experimental evidence at protein level: Swiss-Prot protein existence level 1. Mediates transposition of transposon Tn5 by a 'cut and paste' mechanism. First, the monomeric transposase binds the 19 bp inverted DNA repeats flanking the transposon. Then, dimerization of the DNA- bound transposase creates a synaptic DNA complex. After nicking of the first DNA strand, excision of the transposon proceeds through a series of intermediates. The transposase then mediates the insertion of the transposon at a new site by strand transfer. The activity of the wild- type tran
  17042..17151   +  oriT           oriT: incP origin of transfer
  17184..17555   +  CDS            traJ: oriT-recognizing protein; traJ
