[The description below was written by a language model from this plasmid's Addgene catalogue record and pLannotate feature annotations shown in this document.]
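Description:
pBGE3.0 is a 17.7 kb multi-host shuttle vector built for conjugative DNA transfer between kingdoms. It derives from the pPtGE31 backbone, to which elements for replication and selection in Sinorhizobium meliloti were added. In E. coli it is maintained as a low-copy, F-plasmid-based replicon: the annotation shows ori2, repE, incC and the sopA/sopB/sopC partitioning system. A separate oriV allows arabinose-induced amplification to high copy in a suitable host such as Epi300. Selection in E. coli is by chloramphenicol, through a cat gene with its own promoter. The pCC1-type backbone also contributes a lambda cos site, a loxP site, and a lacZα/T7 promoter/MCS region.

Several modules extend the host range. A CEN6/ARS element and the HIS3 marker with its promoter support stable, centromeric maintenance and histidine prototrophy selection in Saccharomyces cerevisiae, which also allows yeast-based cloning. The repA1B1C1 cassette from S. meliloti, about 4.5 kb, provides repABC-type replication and partitioning in that species. The feature table detects it only partly, as a RepA-like homologue together with the characteristic ctRNA and S-element. A Tn5-derived nptII (neo) gene, flanked by ble and transposase fragments, gives neomycin/kanamycin-class resistance, listed as G418 selection and presumably serving the S. meliloti selection mentioned in the backbone modifications. Nourseothricin N-acetyltransferase serves as the marker for the diatom Phaeodactylum tricornutum; its promoter is not annotated. The RK2/RP4 oriT with adjacent traJ lets the plasmid be mobilised by a donor that supplies the transfer machinery. The associated work uses such vectors to move DNA directly from engineered S. meliloti strains to bacteria, yeast and microalgae.
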