Addgene plasmid #165988: pBGE3.0
Depositing lab: Bogumil Karas. Publication: Designer Sinorhizobium meliloti strains and multi-functional vectors enable direct inter-kingdom DNA transfer. Brumwell SL, MacLeod MR, Huang T, Cochrane RR, Meaney RS, Zamani M, Matysiakiewicz O, Dan KN, Janakirama P, Edgell DR, Charles TC, Finan TM, Karas BJ. PLoS One. 2019 Jun 17;14(6):e0206781. doi: 10.1371/journal.pone.0206781. eCollection 2019. PubMed 31206509.
Backbone
  Vector backbone: pPtGE31
  Backbone manufacturer: Slattery et al., 2018
  Backbone size w/o insert (bp): 9507
  Total vector size (bp): 17677
  Modifications to backbone: Addition of elements for S. meliloti replication and selection.
  Vector type: Synthetic Biology ; Bacterial and Yeast Cloning; Conjugation
  Selectable markers: Neomycin (select with G418), HIS3 ; Chloramphenicol - E. coli, Nourseothricin N-acetyltransferase - P. tricornutum
Growth in bacteria
  Bacterial resistance: Chloramphenicol, 25 μg/mL
  Growth temperature: 37°C
  Growth strain: E. coli Epi300
  Growth instructions: Plasmid can be induced to high copy with arabinose.
  Copy number: Low Copy
Gene/Insert 1
  Gene/Insert name: RK2/RP4 origin of transfer (alt name: oriT)
  Insert size (bp): 771
Gene/Insert 2
  Gene/Insert name: repA1B1C1
  Species: Sinorhizobium meliloti
  Insert size (bp): 4497
Gene/Insert 3
  Gene/Insert name: nourseothricin N-acetyl transferase (alt name: NAT)
  Insert size (bp): 570
Gene/Insert 4
  Gene/Insert name: neomycin resistance (alt name: nptII)
  Insert size (bp): 1323
Resource information
  A portion of this plasmid was derived from a plasmid made by: (1) Edgell Lab (backbone was cloned from pPtGE30). Reference: Slattery, S. S., Diamond, A., Wang, H., Therrien, J. A., Lant, J. T., Jazey, T., ... & Edgell, D. R. (2018). An expanded plasmid-based genetic toolbox enables Cas9 genome editing and stable maintenance of synthetic pathways in Phaeodactylum tricornutum. ACS synthetic biology, 7(2), 328-338.
Terms and licenses: Academic/Nonprofit Terms; Industry Terms: Not Available to Industry
How to cite: pBGE3.0 was a gift from Bogumil Karas (Addgene plasmid # 165988 ; http://n2t.net/addgene:165988 ; RRID:Addgene_165988)
